Addgene plasmid #42215: pcDNA3-GI-ZFP2
Purpose: Expresses GI-ZFP2 for light-inducible activation of gene expression
Depositing lab: Charles Gersbach. Depositing organization: Duke University. Publication: Light-inducible spatiotemporal control of gene activation by customizable zinc finger transcription factors. Polstein LR, Gersbach CA. J Am Chem Soc. 2012 Oct 10;134(40):16480-3. doi: 10.1021/ja3065667. Epub 2012 Sep 27. PubMed 22963237.
Backbone
  Vector backbone: pcDNA3
  Backbone manufacturer: Invitrogen
  Backbone size w/o insert (bp): 5334
  Total vector size (bp): 9276
  Modifications to backbone: ZFP2 was inserted into the GI-ZFP1 plasmid using the NotI and XbaI sites to create the GI-FLAG-ZFP2 gene. The FLAG tag was then inserted using the NotI site.
Growth in bacteria
  Bacterial resistance: Ampicillin, 100 μg/mL
  Growth temperature: 37°C
  Growth strain: Stbl3
  Copy number: High Copy
Gene/Insert
  Gene/Insert name: GIGANTEA-FLAG-ZFP2 (alt names: GI-FLAG-ZFP2; GI-ZFP2; GI)
  Species: A. thaliana (mustard weed), Synthetic
  Insert size (bp): 3942
  Entrez Gene: GI (a.k.a. AT1G22770, FB, GIGANTEA, T22J18.6, T22J18_6)
  Promoter: CMV
  Tag / fusion protein: FLAG (C terminal on insert)
  Cloning method: Restriction Enzyme; 5′ cloning site NotI (not destroyed); 3′ cloning site XbaI (not destroyed)
  Sequencing primers: 5′ ATTGACGCAAATGGGCGGTAGGCGTGT; 3′ GCC TGC TAT TGT CTT CCC AAT
Terms and licenses: Academic/Nonprofit Terms; Industry Terms: Not Available to Industry
How to cite: pcDNA3-GI-ZFP2 was a gift from Charles Gersbach (Addgene plasmid # 42215 ; http://n2t.net/addgene:42215 ; RRID:Addgene_42215)
