[The description below was written by a language model from this plasmid's Addgene catalogue record and pLannotate feature annotations shown in this document.]
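Description:
pcDNA3-GI-ZFP2 is a mammalian expression plasmid built on the Invitrogen pcDNA3 backbone, about 9.3 kb in total, that expresses a fusion of the Arabidopsis thaliana protein GIGANTEA (GI) to a synthetic zinc finger DNA-binding protein, ZFP2. It is maintained in E. coli through a high-copy ColE1/pUC-type origin and selected with ampicillin via the β-lactamase gene. An f1 origin is also present. For mammalian cells the backbone carries a neomycin phosphotransferase cassette driven by the SV40 early promoter and terminated by an SV40 polyadenylation signal, which allows G418 selection of stable transfectants.

The roughly 3.9 kb insert is transcribed from the human CMV immediate-early enhancer and promoter and ends at the bovine growth hormone polyadenylation signal. Flanking T7 and SP6 promoters come from the backbone. The feature table annotates the GI coding sequence followed directly by a FLAG epitope. The several hundred bases between FLAG and the SP6 promoter are not annotated, and this matches the position of the ZFP2 module, which the record says was cloned between NotI and XbaI sites, with FLAG then added at NotI. The tag therefore sits between GI and the zinc finger domain, although the catalogue lists it as C-terminal, and it permits immunodetection of the fusion.

The stated purpose is light-inducible activation of gene expression. GI here serves as the DNA-tethered half of a light-dependent protein interaction: the zinc finger domain localises GI to a chosen target sequence, so that a light-responsive binding partner carrying an activation domain can be recruited upon illumination. That partner is supplied from a separate construct and is not described in this record, nor is the DNA sequence recognised by ZFP2.
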