Features (pLannotate 1.2.2; 22 found; start..end, strand, type, name):
     36..80      -  misc_feature   bom (fragment): basis of mobility region from pBR322
    235..614     +  enhancer       CMV enhancer: human cytomegalovirus immediate early enhancer
    615..818     +  promoter       CMV promoter: human cytomegalovirus (CMV) immediate early promoter
    814..847     +  LTR            5' LTR (truncated) (fragment): truncated 5' long terminal repeat (LTR) from HIV-1
    863..881     +  promoter       T7 promoter: promoter for bacteriophage T7 RNA polymerase
    950..4468    +  CDS            GI: GIGAN_ARATH - Experimental evidence at protein level: Swiss-Prot protein existence level 1. Involved in regulation of circadian rhythm and photoperiodic flowering. May play a role in maintenance of circadian amplitude and period length. Is involved in phytochrome B signaling. Stabilizes ADO3 and the circadian photoreceptor ADO1/ZTL. Regulates 'CONSTANS' (CO) in the long-day flowering pathway by modulating the ADO3-dependent protein stability of CDF1 and CDF2, but is not essential to activate CO transcription. Regulates, via the microRNA miR172, a CO-independent pathway that promotes photoperio
   4478..4501    +  CDS            FLAG: FLAG® epitope tag, followed by an enterokinase cleavage site
   4902..4920    -  promoter       SP6 promoter: promoter for bacteriophage SP6 RNA polymerase
   4946..5170    +  polyA_signal   bGH poly(A) signal: bovine growth hormone polyadenylation signal
   5174..5195    +  promoter       SV40 promoter (fragment): SV40 enhancer and early promoter
   5216..5644    +  rep_origin     f1 ori (sequence partly withheld): f1 bacteriophage origin of replication; arrow indicates direction of (+) strand synthesis
   5658..5988    +  promoter       SV40 promoter: SV40 enhancer and early promoter
   6055..6846    +  CDS            neo: KKA2_KLEPN - Also known as kan, nptII. Experimental evidence at protein level: Swiss-Prot protein existence level 1. Resistance to kanamycin, neomycin, paromomycin, ribostamycin, butirosin and gentamicin B. From Klebsiella pneumoniae.
   6870..7028    +  CDS            ble (fragment): BLE_KLEPN - Experimental evidence at protein level: Swiss-Prot protein existence level 1. Binding protein with a strong affinity to the bleomycin family of antibiotics. Binds to CL990; an antimitotic-antibiotic compound. From Klebsiella pneumoniae.
   7023..7144    +  polyA_signal   SV40 poly(A) signal: SV40 polyadenylation signal
   7217..7233    -  protein_bind   lac operator: The lac repressor binds to the lac operator to inhibit transcription in E. coli. This inhibition can be relieved by adding lactose or isopropyl-β-D-thiogalactopyranoside (IPTG). lac repressor encoded by lacI
   7241..7271    -  promoter       lac promoter: promoter for the E. coli lac operon
   7286..7307    -  protein_bind   CAP binding site: CAP binding activates transcription in the presence of cAMP. E. coli catabolite activator protein
   7320..7412    -  CDS            lacI (fragment): lac repressor; lacI; The lac repressor binds to the lac operator to inhibit transcription in E. coli. This inhibition can be relieved by adding lactose or isopropyl-β-D-thiogalactopyranoside (IPTG).
   7595..8183    -  rep_origin     ori: high-copy-number ColE1/pMB1/pBR322/pUC origin of replication
   8354..9214    -  CDS            AmpR: β-lactamase; bla; confers resistance to ampicillin, carbenicillin, and related antibiotics
   9215..9276    -  promoter       AmpR promoter: bla
>Addgene plasmid #42215 | pcDNA3-GI-ZFP2 | depositor full sequence | sequence record 57010 | pcDNA3-GI-ZFP2 sequence 9276 bps
GACGGATCGGGAGATCTCCCGATCCCCTATGGTCGACTCTCAGTACAATCTGCTCTGATGCCGCATAGTT
AAGCCAGTATCTGCTCCCTGCTTGTGTGTTGGAGGTCGCTGAGTAGTGCGCGAGCAAAATTTAAGCTACA
ACAAGGCAAGGCTTGACCGACAATTGCATGAAGAATCTGCTTAGGGTTAGGCGTTTTGCGCTGCTTCGCG
ATGTACGGGCCAGATATACGCGTTGACATTGATTATTGACTAGTTATTAATAGTAATCAATTACGGGGTC
ATTAGTTCATAGCCCATATATGGAGTTCCGCGTTACATAACTTACGGTAAATGGCCCGCCTGGCTGACCG
CCCAACGACCCCCGCCCATTGACGTCAATAATGACGTATGTTCCCATAGTAACGCCAATAGGGACTTTCC
ATTGACGTCAATGGGTGGACTATTTACGGTAAACTGCCCACTTGGCAGTACATCAAGTGTATCATATGCC
AAGTACGCCCCCTATTGACGTCAATGACGGTAAATGGCCCGCCTGGCATTATGCCCAGTACATGACCTTA
TGGGACTTTCCTACTTGGCAGTACATCTACGTATTAGTCATCGCTATTACCATGGTGATGCGGTTTTGGC
AGTACATCAATGGGCGTGGATAGCGGTTTGACTCACGGGGATTTCCAAGTCTCCACCCCATTGACGTCAA
TGGGAGTTTGTTTTGGCACCAAAATCAACGGGACTTTCCAAAATGTCGTAACAACTCCGCCCCATTGACG
CAAATGGGCGGTAGGCGTGTACGGTGGGAGGTCTATATAAGCAGAGCTCTCTGGCTAACTAGAGAACCCA
CTGCTTACTGGCTTATCGAAATTAATACGACTCACTATAGGGAGACCCAAGCTTGGTACCGAGCTCGGAT
CCACTAGTAACGGCCGCCAGTGTGCTGGAATTCGCCACCATGGCTAGTTCATCTTCATCTGAGAGATGGA
TCGATGGTCTTCAGTTCTCTTCCTTGTTATGGCCTCCGCCACGAGATCCTCAACAACATAAGGATCAAGT
CGTTGCTTATGTTGAATATTTTGGTCAATTTACATCAGAGCAATTCCCAGATGACATTGCTGAGTTGGTC
CGGCATCAGTATCCATCAACCGAGAAGCGACTTTTGGACGATGTGCTGGCGATGTTTGTCCTTCATCATC
CGGAGCATGGTCATGCAGTCATTCTTCCAATCATTTCATGTCTTATTGATGGCTCGTTGGTGTACAGCAA
GGAAGCTCATCCGTTTGCCTCTTTCATATCTTTAGTTTGCCCAAGTAGTGAGAATGACTATTCGGAGCAA
TGGGCTTTGGCATGTGGAGAAATCCTTCGCATTTTGACTCATTACAACCGTCCCATTTATAAAACTGAGC
AGCAAAATGGAGATACAGAGAGAAATTGTCTGAGCAAAGCTACAACTAGTGGTTCTCCGACTTCAGAGCC
TAAGGCTGGATCACCAACACAGCATGAAAGGAAACCTTTAAGGCCTTTGTCTCCATGGATCAGTGATATA
CTACTTGCTGCTCCTCTTGGTATAAGAAGTGACTATTTCCGATGGTGTAGTGGTGTAATGGGTAAATATG
CTGCTGGAGAGCTCAAGCCGCCAACCATTGCTTCTCGAGGATCTGGTAAACATCCTCAACTGATGCCTTC
AACCCCAAGATGGGCTGTTGCTAATGGAGCTGGTGTCATACTGAGTGTTTGTGATGATGAAGTTGCTCGA
TATGAGACTGCTACGCTGACAGCGGTCGCTGTCCCTGCACTTCTTCTTCCTCCGCCAACGACATCCTTAG
ATGAGCATCTAGTTGCTGGCCTTCCAGCTCTTGAACCATATGCACGTTTGTTTCATAGATACTATGCCAT
TGCAACTCCAAGTGCTACGCAGAGACTTCTTCTTGGACTCTTAGAAGCACCACCGTCGTGGGCTCCAGAT
GCACTTGATGCTGCTGTACAGCTTGTGGAACTCCTTCGAGCTGCTGAAGATTATGCATCTGGTGTAAGGC
TACCCAGGAACTGGATGCATTTGCACTTCTTGCGGGCTATAGGAATTGCTATGTCTATGAGGGCAGGTGT
TGCTGCTGATGCTGCAGCCGCTTTGCTTTTCCGCATACTCTCACAGCCGGCACTGCTTTTTCCTCCGCTA
AGTCAAGTTGAGGGAGTAGAAATTCAGCACGCGCCTATTGGTGGCTACAGTTCAAATTACAGAAAACAGA
TAGAAGTTCCTGCAGCAGAAGCAACCATTGAAGCCACTGCCCAAGGAATTGCCTCAATGCTTTGTGCTCA
TGGTCCTGAAGTTGAGTGGAGAATTTGCACTATATGGGAAGCTGCTTATGGTTTGATCCCTTTAAATTCT
TCGGCGGTTGATCTTCCCGAAATCATAGTTGCTACCCCACTGCAACCTCCTATCTTGTCATGGAATTTAT
ACATTCCACTCCTCAAAGTACTTGAATATCTTCCACGGGGGAGTCCTTCGGAAGCATGCTTGATGAAAAT
ATTTGTTGCCACTGTGGAAACAATACTCAGTAGAACTTTTCCGCCTGAATCTTCCAGGGAACTAACCAGA
AAAGCTAGATCGAGTTTTACCACAAGATCAGCGACCAAAAATCTTGCTATGTCTGAGCTTCGTGCTATGG
TCCATGCTCTCTTTTTAGAATCATGCGCTGGTGTGGAATTAGCTTCACGCCTACTTTTTGTTGTGTTGAC
TGTATGTGTTAGCCATGAAGCACAGTCTAGTGGTAGCAAGAGACCGAGAAGTGAATATGCTAGTACTACT
GAAAATATTGAGGCGAATCAACCTGTATCTAACAATCAAACTGCTAACCGTAAAAGTAGGAATGTCAAGG
GACAGGGACCTGTGGCAGCATTTGATTCATACGTTCTTGCTGCTGTTTGTGCTCTTGCCTGTGAGGTTCA
GCTGTATCCTATGATCTCTGGTGGGGGGAACTTTTCCAATTCTGCCGTGGCTGGAACTATTACAAAGCCT
GTAAAGATAAATGGGTCATCTAAAGAGTATGGAGCTGGGATTGACTCGGCAATTAGTCATACGCGCCGAA
TTTTGGCAATCCTAGAGGCACTCTTTTCATTAAAACCATCTTCTGTGGGGACTCCATGGAGTTACAGTTC
TAGTGAGATAGTTGCTGCGGCCATGGTTGCAGCTCATATTTCCGAACTGTTCAGACGTTCAAAGGCCTTG
ACGCATGCATTGTCTGGGTTGATGAGATGTAAGTGGGATAAGGAAATTCATAAAAGAGCATCATCATTAT
ATAACCTCATAGATGTTCACAGCAAAGTTGTTGCCTCCATTGTTGACAAAGCTGAACCCTTGGAAGCCTA
CCTTAAGAATACACCGGTTCAGAAGGATTCTGTGACCTGTTTAAACTGGAAACAAGAGAACACATGTGCA
AGCACCACATGCTTTGATACAGCGGTGACATCCGCCTCAAGGACTGAAATGAATCCAAGAGGAAACCATA
AGTATGCTAGACATTCAGATGAAGGCTCAGGAAGACCCTCAGAGAAGGGTATCAAAGATTTCCTCTTGGA
TGCTTCTGATCTAGCGAATTTCCTCACAGCTGATAGACTCGCAGGGTTCTATTGTGGTACACAAAAGCTT
TTGAGGTCAGTGCTTGCAGAGAAACCGGAGCTGTCTTTCTCCGTTGTTTCACTGTTATGGCACAAACTGA
TTGCTGCTCCTGAAATCCAGCCCACCGCAGAAAGCACCTCTGCGCAACAAGGATGGAGACAGGTTGTTGA
TGCGCTATGCAATGTCGTATCTGCAACGCCAGCGAAAGCAGCAGCAGCAGTTGTCCTTCAGGCTGAAAGG
GAGTTGCAGCCTTGGATCGCCAAAGATGATGAAGAAGGCCAAAAAATGTGGAAAATCAACCAACGGATAG
TCAAAGTGTTGGTGGAACTCATGCGCAATCATGACAGGCCTGAGTCACTGGTGATTCTCGCAAGTGCATC
AGATCTTCTTCTGCGGGCAACTGATGGAATGCTTGTTGATGGAGAAGCTTGTACATTACCTCAACTTGAG
CTACTTGAAGCCACGGCAAGAGCAATACAGCCGGTGCTAGCTTGGGGGCCATCTGGACTAGCAGTGGTCG
ACGGTTTATCCAATCTATTGAAGTGTCGTCTACCAGCAACAATACGGTGCCTTTCACACCCAAGTGCACA
CGTACGTGCCTTAAGCACGTCAGTACTACGTGATATCATGAACCAAAGCTCCATACCCATCAAAGTAACT
CCAAAACTGCCAACAACAGAGAAGAACGGAATGAATAGTCCGTCCTATCGATTCTTCAACGCCGCCTCAA
TAGACTGGAAAGCCGATATCCAAAACTGTTTAAACTGGGAAGCTCACAGCTTGCTCTCCACAACTATGCC
TACTCAGTTTCTCGACACTGCGGCTCGGGAACTCGGCTGTACTATATCCTTGTCCCAAGCGGCCGCCGAT
TACAAGGATGACGATGACAAGATGGCCCCCAAGAAGAAGAGGAAGGTGGGCCGCCTCGAGCCCGGAGAGA
GGCCTTTCCAGTGTAGAATTTGCATGAGAAATTTTAGTAGGAGCGATAATTTGAGCGTTCACATCAGGAC
GCATACCGGGGAAAAGCCGTTTGCCTGCGACATCTGTGGTCGGAAATTCGCACAGAAGATTAACCTGCAA
GTCCACACTAAAATCCACACAGGCGAAAAGCCCTTTCAGTGCCGGATATGTATGCGAAACTTTTCAAGAT
CTGACGTGCTGTCCGAACACATCCGCACACATACCGGCGAGAAACCATTCGCTTGTGATATATGCGGGCG
CAAGTTCGCCCAGCGGAACCACCGAACCACTCATACAAAGATTCATCTTCGCGTGATCTAGAGGGCCCTA
TTCTATAGTGTCACCTAAATGCTAGAGCTCGCTGATCAGCCTCGACTGTGCCTTCTAGTTGCCAGCCATC
TGTTGTTTGCCCCTCCCCCGTGCCTTCCTTGACCCTGGAAGGTGCCACTCCCACTGTCCTTTCCTAATAA
AATGAGGAAATTGCATCGCATTGTCTGAGTAGGTGTCATTCTATTCTGGGGGGTGGGGTGGGGCAGGACA
GCAAGGGGGAGGATTGGGAAGACAATAGCAGGCATGCTGGGGATGCGGTGGGCTCTATGGCTTCTGAGGC
GGAAAGAACCAGCTGGGGCTCTAGGGGGTATCCCC
[124 nt withheld, positions 5216-5339]
C
[32 nt withheld, positions 5341-5372]
CA
[57 nt withheld, positions 5375-5431]
A
[49 nt withheld, positions 5433-5481]
CCTTTGACGTTGGAGTCCACGTTCTTT
[37 nt withheld, positions 5509-5545]
ACCCTATCTCGGTCTATTCTTTTGATTTATAAGGGATTTTGGGGATTTCGGCCTATTGGTTAAAAAATGA
GCTGATTTAACAAAAATTTAACGCGAATTAATTCTGTGGAATGTGTGTCAGTTAGGGTGTGGAAAGTCCC
CAGGCTCCCCAGGCAGGCAGAAGTATGCAAAGCATGCATCTCAATTAGTCAGCAACCAGGTGTGGAAAGT
CCCCAGGCTCCCCAGCAGGCAGAAGTATGCAAAGCATGCATCTCAATTAGTCAGCAACCATAGTCCCGCC
CCTAACTCCGCCCATCCCGCCCCTAACTCCGCCCAGTTCCGCCCATTCTCCGCCCCATGGCTGACTAATT
TTTTTTATTTATGCAGAGGCCGAGGCCGCCTCTGCCTCTGAGCTATTCCAGAAGTAGTGAGGAGGCTTTT
TTGGAGGCCTAGGCTTTTGCAAAAAGCTCCCGGGAGCTTGTATATCCATTTTCGGATCTGATCAAGAGAC
AGGATGAGGATCGTTTCGCATGATTGAACAAGATGGATTGCACGCAGGTTCTCCGGCCGCTTGGGTGGAG
AGGCTATTCGGCTATGACTGGGCACAACAGACAATCGGCTGCTCTGATGCCGCCGTGTTCCGGCTGTCAG
CGCAGGGGCGCCCGGTTCTTTTTGTCAAGACCGACCTGTCCGGTGCCCTGAATGAACTGCAGGACGAGGC
AGCGCGGCTATCGTGGCTGGCCACGACGGGCGTTCCTTGCGCAGCTGTGCTCGACGTTGTCACTGAAGCG
GGAAGGGACTGGCTGCTATTGGGCGAAGTGCCGGGGCAGGATCTCCTGTCATCTCACCTTGCTCCTGCCG
AGAAAGTATCCATCATGGCTGATGCAATGCGGCGGCTGCATACGCTTGATCCGGCTACCTGCCCATTCGA
CCACCAAGCGAAACATCGCATCGAGCGAGCACGTACTCGGATGGAAGCCGGTCTTGTCGATCAGGATGAT
CTGGACGAAGAGCATCAGGGGCTCGCGCCAGCCGAACTGTTCGCCAGGCTCAAGGCGCGCATGCCCGACG
GCGAGGATCTCGTCGTGACCCATGGCGATGCCTGCTTGCCGAATATCATGGTGGAAAATGGCCGCTTTTC
TGGATTCATCGACTGTGGCCGGCTGGGTGTGGCGGACCGCTATCAGGACATAGCGTTGGCTACCCGTGAT
ATTGCTGAAGAGCTTGGCGGCGAATGGGCTGACCGCTTCCTCGTGCTTTACGGTATCGCCGCTCCCGATT
CGCAGCGCATCGCCTTCTATCGCCTTCTTGACGAGTTCTTCTGAGCGGGACTCTGGGGTTCGAAATGACC
GACCAAGCGACGCCCAACCTGCCATCACGAGATTTCGATTCCACCGCCGCCTTCTATGAAAGGTTGGGCT
TCGGAATCGTTTTCCGGGACGCCGGCTGGATGATCCTCCAGCGCGGGGATCTCATGCTGGAGTTCTTCGC
CCACCCCAACTTGTTTATTGCAGCTTATAATGGTTACAAATAAAGCAATAGCATCACAAATTTCACAAAT
AAAGCATTTTTTTCACTGCATTCTAGTTGTGGTTTGTCCAAACTCATCAATGTATCTTATCATGTCTGTA
TACCGTCGACCTCTAGCTAGAGCTTGGCGTAATCATGGTCATAGCTGTTTCCTGTGTGAAATTGTTATCC
GCTCACAATTCCACACAACATACGAGCCGGAAGCATAAAGTGTAAAGCCTGGGGTGCCTAATGAGTGAGC
TAACTCACATTAATTGCGTTGCGCTCACTGCCCGCTTTCCAGTCGGGAAACCTGTCGTGCCAGCTGCATT
AATGAATCGGCCAACGCGCGGGGAGAGGCGGTTTGCGTATTGGGCGCTCTTCCGCTTCCTCGCTCACTGA
CTCGCTGCGCTCGGTCGTTCGGCTGCGGCGAGCGGTATCAGCTCACTCAAAGGCGGTAATACGGTTATCC
ACAGAATCAGGGGATAACGCAGGAAAGAACATGTGAGCAAAAGGCCAGCAAAAGGCCAGGAACCGTAAAA
AGGCCGCGTTGCTGGCGTTTTTCCATAGGCTCCGCCCCCCTGACGAGCATCACAAAAATCGACGCTCAAG
TCAGAGGTGGCGAAACCCGACAGGACTATAAAGATACCAGGCGTTTCCCCCTGGAAGCTCCCTCGTGCGC
TCTCCTGTTCCGACCCTGCCGCTTACCGGATACCTGTCCGCCTTTCTCCCTTCGGGAAGCGTGGCGCTTT
CTCAATGCTCACGCTGTAGGTATCTCAGTTCGGTGTAGGTCGTTCGCTCCAAGCTGGGCTGTGTGCACGA
ACCCCCCGTTCAGCCCGACCGCTGCGCCTTATCCGGTAACTATCGTCTTGAGTCCAACCCGGTAAGACAC
GACTTATCGCCACTGGCAGCAGCCACTGGTAACAGGATTAGCAGAGCGAGGTATGTAGGCGGTGCTACAG
AGTTCTTGAAGTGGTGGCCTAACTACGGCTACACTAGAAGGACAGTATTTGGTATCTGCGCTCTGCTGAA
GCCAGTTACCTTCGGAAAAAGAGTTGGTAGCTCTTGATCCGGCAAACAAACCACCGCTGGTAGCGGTGGT
TTTTTTGTTTGCAAGCAGCAGATTACGCGCAGAAAAAAAGGATCTCAAGAAGATCCTTTGATCTTTTCTA
CGGGGTCTGACGCTCAGTGGAACGAAAACTCACGTTAAGGGATTTTGGTCATGAGATTATCAAAAAGGAT
CTTCACCTAGATCCTTTTAAATTAAAAATGAAGTTTTAAATCAATCTAAAGTATATATGAGTAAACTTGG
TCTGACAGTTACCAATGCTTAATCAGTGAGGCACCTATCTCAGCGATCTGTCTATTTCGTTCATCCATAG
TTGCCTGACTCCCCGTCGTGTAGATAACTACGATACGGGAGGGCTTACCATCTGGCCCCAGTGCTGCAAT
GATACCGCGAGACCCACGCTCACCGGCTCCAGATTTATCAGCAATAAACCAGCCAGCCGGAAGGGCCGAG
CGCAGAAGTGGTCCTGCAACTTTATCCGCCTCCATCCAGTCTATTAATTGTTGCCGGGAAGCTAGAGTAA
GTAGTTCGCCAGTTAATAGTTTGCGCAACGTTGTTGCCATTGCTACAGGCATCGTGGTGTCACGCTCGTC
GTTTGGTATGGCTTCATTCAGCTCCGGTTCCCAACGATCAAGGCGAGTTACATGATCCCCCATGTTGTGC
AAAAAAGCGGTTAGCTCCTTCGGTCCTCCGATCGTTGTCAGAAGTAAGTTGGCCGCAGTGTTATCACTCA
TGGTTATGGCAGCACTGCATAATTCTCTTACTGTCATGCCATCCGTAAGATGCTTTTCTGTGACTGGTGA
GTACTCAACCAAGTCATTCTGAGAATAGTGTATGCGGCGACCGAGTTGCTCTTGCCCGGCGTCAATACGG
GATAATACCGCGCCACATAGCAGAACTTTAAAAGTGCTCATCATTGGAAAACGTTCTTCGGGGCGAAAAC
TCTCAAGGATCTTACCGCTGTTGAGATCCAGTTCGATGTAACCCACTCGTGCACCCAACTGATCTTCAGC
ATCTTTTACTTTCACCAGCGTTTCTGGGTGAGCAAAAACAGGAAGGCAAAATGCCGCAAAAAAGGGAATA
AGGGCGACACGGAAATGTTGAATACTCATACTCTTCCTTTTTCAATATTATTGAAGCATTTATCAGGGTT
ATTGTCTCATGAGCGGATACA
