>Addgene plasmid #42215 | pcDNA3-GI-ZFP2 | addgene partial sequence | sequence record 57735 | BGH-rev 5'-TAGAAGGCACAGTCGAGG-3'
TAGGGCCCTCTAGATCACGCGAAGATGAATCTTTGTATGAGTGGTTCGGTGGTTCCGCTGGGCGAACTTG
CGCCCGCATATATCACAAGCGAATGGTTTCTCGCCGGTATGTGTGCGGATGTGTTCGGACAGCACGTCAG
ATCTTGAAAAGTTTCGCATACATATCCGGCACTGAAAGGGCTTTTCGCCTGTGTGGATTTTAGTGTGGAC
TTGCAGGTTAATCTTCTGTGCGAATTTCCGACCACAGATGTCGCAGGCAAACGGCTTTTCCCCGGTATGC
GTCCTGATGTGAACGCTCAAATTATCGCTCCTACTAAAATTTCTCATGCAAATTCTACACTGGAAAGGCC
TCTCTCCGGGCTCGAGGCGGCCCACCTTCCTCTTCTTCTTGGGGGCCATCTTGTCATCGTCATCCTTGTA
ATCGGCGGCCGCTTGGGACAAGGATATAGTACAGCCGAGTTCCCGAGCCGCAGTGTCGAGAAACTGAGTA
GGCATAGTTGTGGAGAGCAAGCTGTGAGCTTCCCAGTTTAAACAGTTTTGGATATCGGCTTTCCAGTCTA
TTGAGGCGGCGTTGAAGAATCGATAGGACGGACTATTCATTCCGTTCTTCTCTGTTGTTGGCAGTTTTGG
AGTTACTTTGATGGGTATGGAGCTTTGGTTCATGATATCACGTAGTACTGACGTGCTTAAGGCACGTACG
TGTGCACTTGGGTGTGAAAGGCACCGTATTGTTGCTGGTAGACGACACTTCAATAGATTGGATAAACCGT
CGACCACTGCTAGTCCAGATGGCCCCCAAGCTAGCACCGGCTGTATTGCTCTTGCCGTGGCTTCAAGTAG
CTCAAGTTGAGGTAATGTACAAGCTTCTCCATCAACAAG
